>Addgene plasmid #222663 | pScalps-Puro-FLAG_HA-Regnase-1 D141N | addgene full sequence | sequence record 449826 | Addgene NGS Result
AATCTGCTTAGGGTTAGGCGTTTTGCGCTGCTTCGCGATGTACGGGCCAGATATACGCGCTGTGGAATGT
GTGTCAGTTAGGGTGTGGAAAGTCCCCAGGCTCCCCAGCAGGCAGAAGTATGCAAAGCATGCATCTCAAT
TAGTCAGCAACCAGGTGTGGAAAGTCCCCAGGCTCCCCAGCAGGCAGAAGTATGCAAAGCATGCATCTCA
ATTAGTCAGCAACCATAGTCCCGCCCCTAACTCCGCCCATCCCGCCCCTAACTCCGCCCAGTTCCGCCCA
TTCTCCGCCCCATGGCTGACTAATTTTTTTTATTTATGCAGAGGCCGAGGCCGCCTCTGCCTCTGAGCTA
TTCCAGAAGTAGTGAGGAGGCTTTTTTGGAGGCCTAGGCTTTTGCAAAAAGCTCGCGTTGACATTGATTA
TTGACTAGTTATTAATAGTAATCAATTACGGGGTCATTAGTTCATAGCCCATATATGGAGTTCCGCGTTA
CATAACTTACGGTAAATGGCCCGCCTGGCTGACCGCCCAACGACCCCCGCCCATTGACGTCAATAATGAC
GTATGTTCCCATAGTAACGCCAATAGGGACTTTCCATTGACGTCAATGGGTGGAGTATTTACGGTAAACT
GCCCACTTGGCAGTACATCAAGTGTATCATATGCCAAGTACGCCCCCTATTGACGTCAATGACGGTAAAT
GGCCCGCCTGGCATTATGCCCAGTACATGACCTTATGGGACTTTCCTACTTGGCAGTACATCTACGTATT
AGTCATCGCTATTACCATGGTGATGCGGTTTTGGCAGTACATCAATGGGCGTGGATAGCGGTTTGACTCA
CGGGGATTTCCAAGTCTCCACCCCATTGACGTCAATGGGAGTTTGTTTTGGCACCAAAATCAACGGGACT
TTCCAAAATGTCGTAACAACTCCGCCCCATTGACGCAAATGGGCGGTAGGCGTGTACGGTGGGAGGTCTA
TATAAGCAGCGCGTTTTGCCTGTACTGGGTCTCTCTGGTTAGACCAGATCTGAGCCTGGGAGCTCTCTGG
CTAACTAGGGAACCCACTGCTTAAGCCTCAATAAAGCTTGCCTTGAGTGCTTCAAGTAGTGTGTGCCCGT
CTGTTGTGTGACTCTGGTAACTAGAGATCCCTCAGACCCTTTTAGTCAGTGTGGAAAATCTCTAGCAGTG
GCGCCCGAACAGGGACTTGAAAGCGAAAGGGAAACCAGAGGAGCTCTCTCGACGCAGGACTCGGCTTGCT
GAAGCGCGCACGGCAAGAGGCGAGGGGCGGCGACTGGTGAGTACGCCAAAAATTTTGACTAGCGGAGGCT
AGAAGGAGAGAGATGGGTGCGAGAGCGTCAGTATTAAGCGGGGGAGAATTAGATCGCGATGGGAAAAAAT
TCGGTTAAGGCCAGGGGGAAAGAAAAAATATAAATTAAAACATATAGTATGGGCAAGCAGGGAGCTAGAA
CGATTCGCAGTTAATCCTGGCCTGTTAGAAACATCAGAAGGCTGTAGACAAATACTGGGACAGCTACAAC
CATCCCTTCAGACAGGATCAGAAGAACTTAGATCATTATATAATACAGTAGCAACCCTCTATTGTGTGCA
TCAAAGGATAGAGATAAAAGACACCAAGGAAGCTTTAGACAAGATAGAGGAAGAGCAAAACAAAAGTAAG
ACCACCGCACAGCAAGCGGCCGGCCGCTGATCTTCAGACCTGGAGGAGGAGATATGAGGGACAATTGGAG
AAGTGAATTATATAAATATAAAGTAGTAAAAATTGAACCATTAGGAGTAGCACCCACCAAGGCAAAGAGA
AGAGTGGTGCAGAGAGAAAAAAGAGCAGTGGGAATAGGAGCTTTGTTCCTTGGGTTCTTGGGAGCAGCAG
GAAGCACTATGGGCGCAGCGTCAATGACGCTGACGGTACAGGCCAGACAATTATTGTCTGGTATAGTGCA
GCAGCAGAACAATTTGCTGAGGGCTATTGAGGCGCAACAGCATCTGTTGCAACTCACAGTCTGGGGCATC
AAGCAGCTCCAGGCAAGAATCCTGGCTGTGGAAAGATACCTAAAGGATCAACAGCTCCTGGGGATTTGGG
GTTGCTCTGGAAAACTCATTTGCACCACTGCTGTGCCTTGGAATGCTAGTTGGAGTAATAAATCTCTGGA
ACAGATTTGGAATCACACGACCTGGATGGAGTGGGACAGAGAATTAACAATTACACAAGCTTAATACACT
CCTTAATTGAAGAATCGCAAAACCAGCAAGAAAAGAATGAACAAGAATTATTGGAATTAGATAAATGGGC
AAGTTTGTGGAATTGGTTTAACATAACAAATTGGCTGTGGTATATAAAATTATTCATAATGATAGTAGGA
GGCTTGGTAGGTTTAAGAATAGTTTTTGCTGTACTTTCTATAGTGAATAGAGTTAGGCAGGGATATTCAC
CATTATCGTTTCAGACCCACCTCCCAACCCCGAGGGGACCCGACAGGCCCGAAGGAATAGAAGAAGAAGG
TGGAGAGAGAGACAGAGACAGATCCATTCGATTAGTGAACGGATCGGCACTGCGTGCGCCAATTCTGCAG
ACAAATGGCAGTATTCATCCACAATTTTAAAAGAAAAGGGGGGATTGGGGGGTACAGTGCAGGGGAAAGA
ATAGTAGACATAATAGCAACAGACATACAAACTAAAGAATTACAAAAACAAATTACAAAAATTCAAAATT
TTCGGGTTTATTACAGGGACAGCAGAGATCCAGTTTGGTTAATTAACTGCAGCCCCGATAAAATAAAAGA
TTTTATTTAGTCTCCAGAAAAAGGGGGGAATGAAAGACCCCACCTGTAGGTTTGGCAAGCTAGCTGCAGT
AACGCCATTTTGCAAGGCATGGAAAAATACCAAACCAAGAATAGAGAAGTTCAGATCAAGGGCGGGTACA
TGAAAATAGCTAACGTTGGGCCAAACAGGATATCTGCGGTGAGCAGTTTCGGCCCCGGCCCGGGGCCAAG
AACAGATGGTCACCGCAGTTTCGGCCCCGGCCCGAGGCCAAGAACAGATGGTCCCCAGATATGGCCCAAC
CCTCAGCAGTTTCTTAAGACCCATCAGATGTTTCCAGGCTCCCCCAAGGACCTGAAATGACCCTGCGCCT
TATTTGAATTAACCAATCAGCCTGCTTCTCGCTTCTGTTCGCGCGCTTCTGCTTCCCGAGCTCTATAAAA
GAGCTCACAACCCCTCACTCGGCGCGCCAGTCCTCCGACAGACTGAGTCGCCCGGGGGTCTAGAAGCGCT
GGATCCGTTTAAACGCGGCCGCCCAGCACAGTGGCTCGAGGCCACCATGGACTACAAGGACGACGATGAC
AAGCTCGATGGAGGATACCCCTACGACGTGCCCGACTACGCCGGCTCCTCCGGCTGTACAATGAGTGACC
CTTGTGGAACGAAGCCTGTCCAAGAATCCAACCCCACCATGAGTCTGTGGAGTCTTGAGGACAGACACAG
CAGCCAGGGTCGACCTCAGCCAGACCAGGATCCTGTGGCTAAAGAGGCCCCTACTTCCGAGCTGCAGATG
AAGGTGGACTTTTTCCGTAAACTGGGGTACTCGTCCTCTGAGATCCACAGTGTCCTGCAGAAGCTGGGAG
TCCAAGCAGACACCAACACGGTGCTAGGGGAATTGGTGAAGCATGGCTCAGCTACTGAACGAGAATGCCA
GGCCCTGACGGCCCCCAGCCCCCAGCCCCCTCTGGTGCCCCGGGGTGGAAGCACCCCCAAGCCTTCCACT
CTAGAACCCTCACTCCCAGAGGAGGACAGAGAGGGCAGCGACCTGAGACCTGTGGTCATCAACGGAAGCA
ATGTGGCCATGAGCCATGGGAACAAGGAAGTCTTCTCTTGCCGGGGCATTCTGCTGGCTGTGAACTGGTT
TCTGGAGCGAGGCCACACAGATATTACCGTGTTTGTGCCATCTTGGAGGAAGGAACAGCCTCGACCAGAT
GTGCCTATCACAGACCAGCACATCCTTCGGGAACTAGAGAAAAAGAAGATCTTGGTGTTCACGCCATCCA
GGCGGGTCGGCGGCAAGCGCGTGGTGTGCTATGATGACCGCTTCATTGTGAAGCTGGCCTTCGAATCCGA
CGGAGTGGTGGTCTCCAATGACACGTACCGAGACCTCCAAGGCGAGAGGCAGGAGTGGAAACGCTTCATC
GAGGAGCGGCTGCTCATGTACTCCTTCGTCAATGACAAGTTCATGCCCCCTGACGACCCTTTAGGACGGC
ATGGGCCTAGCCTGGACAACTTCCTTCGTAAGAAACCACTGCCTTCTGAGCACAGGAAGCAGCCATGCCC
CTATGGGAAGAAATGTACGTATGGAATCAAGTGCCGATTTTTCCACCCTGAGCGGCCAAGCCGTCCCCAG
CGCTCTGTGGCCGATGAGCTCCGTGCCAACGCTCTCCTCTCACCTCCCAGGACTCCAGTCAAGGACAAAA
GTAGCCAGAGGCCTTCCCCTGCCTCTCAGTCCAGCTCTGTGTCCCTAGAGGCTGAACCAGGCAGCCTGGA
TGGGAAAAAGCTGGGTGCCAGGTCATCTCCGGGTCCCCACCGAGAAGGCTCACCGCAGACCTGTGCTCCA
GCTGGCAGGAGCCTCCCTGTTAGTGGGGGCAGCTTTGGGCCCACAGAGTGGCTTGCACACACCCAGGACT
CACTCCCATACACCTCCCAGGAGTGCCTTGATTCAGGCATTGGTTCCCTGGAGAGCCAGATGTCAGAATT
ATGGGGCGTGCGAGGAGGCAGCCCTGGGGAGTCGGGCCCCACTCGGGGCCCCTATGCAGGTTATCACAGC
TATGGATCCAAGGTCCCAGCAGCACCTTCCTTTTCTCCTTTTAGACCAGCCATGGGTGCTGGCCACTTCA
GTGTCCCCACCGACTATGTGCCCCCGCCACCCACCTACCCATCCAGAGAGTACTGGTCTGAGCCGTACCC
ATTACCCCCACCCACTCCTGTCCTTCAGGAGCCCCAGAGACCCAGCCCCGGGGCTGGTGGGGGCCCCTGG
GGCAGGGTGGGTGACCTGGCCAAAGAAAGGGCTGGTGTATATACCAAGCTGTGTGGTGTCTTCCCCCCAC
ACCTGGTAGAAGCTGTAATGAGACGCTTCCCACAGCTGCTGGATCCGCAGCAGCTGGCCGCAGAGATCCT
GTCTTACAAGTCCCAGCACCTCAGTGAGTAAGAATTCTCGACCTTGACTGGCGGCGCGACCTTGAGGCCT
GCGTTCGCCTCAGTTGCCCCCTCTGTGCAATGGGGAGACGCGCCTCATCGCTTGACAACGGCCGAAGAGC
CGCCGCGCTTCCGTCTCCCGCGTGCGCGCGCCATGCTGCCCACCCCCGTTCCGCACTGACCCTCCCCCGT
GCCCCGCGTCCCGTACTGCCGCCCCGCCCCGAGTCCCATGCCGCAGCCACCGCGACGGAGCCCGCAGGCG
GGAACCTGCCTCCGCGCGTTAGCGCGCACGCGCGCCTCATGTGTCGTCCCCATCAGCGCCGGCTTCCGTC
TATAGGCCAGATGCACTGTCACTCTGGCGAAGTCGCAGACCCGATTGGCCGGGACGGAGGCGCGAGACCG
GGTTGCGGGCGGGGCCGAACGTGGTATAAAAGGGGCGGGAGGCCAGGCTCGTGCCGTTTTGCAGACGCCA
CCGCCGAGGAAAACCGTGTACTATTAGCCACGCGTGCCACCATGACCGAGTACAAGCCCACGGTGCGCCT
CGCCACCCGCGACGACGTCCCCCGGGCCGTACGCACCCTCGCCGCCGCGTTCGCCGACTACCCCGCCACG
CGCCACACCGTCGACCCGGACCGCCACATCGAGCGGGTCACCGAGCTGCAAGAACTCTTCCTCACGCGCG
TCGGGCTCGACATCGGCAAGGTGTGGGTCGCGGACGACGGCGCCGCGGTGGCGGTCTGGACCACGCCGGA
GAGCGTCGAAGCGGGGGCGGTGTTCGCCGAGATCGGCCCGCGCATGGCCGAGTTGAGCGGTTCCCGGCTG
GCCGCGCAGCAACAGATGGAAGGCCTCCTGGCGCCGCACCGGCCCAAGGAGCCCGCGTGGTTCCTGGCCA
CCGTCGGCGTCTCGCCCGACCACCAGGGCAAGGGTCTGGGCAGCGCCGTCGTGCTCCCCGGAGTGGAGGC
GGCCGAGCGCGCCGGGGTGCCCGCCTTCCTGGAGACCTCCGCGCCCCGCAACCTCCCCTTCTACGAGCGG
CTCGGCTTCACCGTCACCGCCGACGTCGAGGTGCCCGAAGGACCGCGCACCTGGTGCATGACCCGCAAGC
CCGGTGCCTGAGCGATCGCTAATCAACCTCTGGATTACAAAATTTGTGAAAGATTGACTGGTATTCTTAA
CTATGTTGCTCCTTTTACGCTATGTGGATACGCTGCTTTAATGCCTTTGTATCATGCTATTGCTTCCCGT
ATGGCTTTCATTTTCTCCTCCTTGTATAAATCCTGGTTGCTGTCTCTTTATGAGGAGTTGTGGCCCGTTG
TCAGGCAACGTGGCGTGGTGTGCACTGTGTTTGCTGACGCAACCCCCACTGGTTGGGGCATTGCCACCAC
CTGTCAGCTCCTTTCCGGGACTTTCGCTTTCCCCCTCCCTATTGCCACGGCGGAACTCATCGCCGCCTGC
CTTGCCCGCTGCTGGACAGGGGCTCGGCTGTTGGGCACTGACAATTCCGTGGTGTTGTCGGGGAAGCTGA
CGTCCTTTCCATGGCTGCTCGCCTGTGTTGCCACCTGGATTCTGCGCGGGACGTCCTTCTGCTACGTCCC
TTCGGCCCTCAATCCAGCGGACCTTCCTTCCCGCGGCCTGCTGCCGGCTCTGCGGCCTCTTCCGCGTCTT
CGCCTTCGCCCTCAGACGAGTCGGATCTCCCTTTGGGCCGCCTCCCCGCTTAATCGCGTCGAGACCTAGA
AAAACATGGAGCAATCACAAGTAGCAATACAGCAGCTACCAATGCTGATTGTGCCTGGCTAGAAGCACAA
GAGGAGGAGGAGGTGGGTTTTCCAGTCACACCTCAGGTACCTTTAAGACCAATGACTTACAAGGCAGCTG
TAGATCTTAGCCACTTTTTAAAAGAAAAGGGGGGACTGGAAGGGCTAATTCACTCCCAACGAAGACAAGA
TATCCTTGATCTGTGGATCTACCACACACAAGGCTACTTCCCTGATTGGCAGAACTACACACCAGGGCCA
GGGATCAGATATCCACTGACCTTTGGATGGTGCTACAAGCTAGTACCAGTTGAGCAAGAGAAGGTAGAAG
AAGCCAATGAAGGAGAGAACACCCGCTTGTTACACCCTGTGAGCCTGCATGGGATGGATGACCCGGAGAG
AGAAGTATTAGAGTGGAGGTTTGACAGCCGCCTAGCATTTCATCACATGGCCCGAGAGCTGCATCCGGAC
TGTACTGGGTCTCTCTGGTTAGACCAGATCTGAGCCTGGGAGCTCTCTGGCTAACTAGGGAACCCACTGC
TTAAGCCTCAATAAAGCTTGCCTTGAGTGCTTCAAGTAGTGTGTGCCCGTCTGTTGTGTGACTCTGGTAA
CTAGAGATCCCTCAGACCCTTTTAGTCAGTGTGGAAAATCTCTAGCAGGGCCCGTTTCATGTGAGCAAAA
GGCCAGCAAAAGGCCAGGAACCGTAAAAAGGCCGCGTTGCTGGCGTTTTTCCATAGGCTCCGCCCCCCTG
ACGAGCATCACAAAAATCGACGCTCAAGTCAGAGGTGGCGAAACCCGACAGGACTATAAAGATACCAGGC
GTTTCCCCCTGGAAGCTCCCTCGTGCGCTCTCCTGTTCCGACCCTGCCGCTTACCGGATACCTGTCCGCC
TTTCTCCCTTCGGGAAGCGTGGCGCTTTCTCATAGCTCACGCTGTAGGTATCTCAGTTCGGTGTAGGTCG
TTCGCTCCAAGCTGGGCTGTGTGCACGAACCCCCCGTTCAGCCCGACCGCTGCGCCTTATCCGGTAACTA
TCGTCTTGAGTCCAACCCGGTAAGACACGACTTATCGCCACTGGCAGCAGCCACTGGTAACAGGATTAGC
AGAGCGAGGTATGTAGGCGGTGCTACAGAGTTCTTGAAGTGGTGGCCTAACTACGGCTACACTAGAAGAA
CAGTATTTGGTATCTGCGCTCTGCTGAAGCCAGTTACCTTCGGAAAAAGAGTTGGTAGCTCTTGATCCGG
CAAACAAACCACCGCTGGTAGCGGTGGTTTTTTTGTTTGCAAGCAGCAGATTACGCGCAGAAAAAAAGGA
TCTCAAGAAGATCCTTTGATCTTTTCTACGGGGTCTGACGCTCAGTGGAACGAAAACTCACGTTAAGGGA
TTTTGGTCATGAGATTATCAAAAAGGATCTTCACCTAGATCCTTTTAAATTAAAAATGAAGTTTTAAATC
AATCTAAAGTATATATGAGTAAACTTGGTCTGACAGTTACCAATGCTTAATCAGTGAGGCACCTATCTCA
GCGATCTGTCTATTTCGTTCATCCATAGTTGCCTGACTCCCCGTCGTGTAGATAACTACGATACGGGAGG
GCTTACCATCTGGCCCCAGTGCTGCAATGATACCGCGAGACCCACGCTCACCGGCTCCAGATTTATCAGC
AATAAACCAGCCAGCCGGAAGGGCCGAGCGCAGAAGTGGTCCTGCAACTTTATCCGCCTCCATCCAGTCT
ATTAATTGTTGCCGGGAAGCTAGAGTAAGTAGTTCGCCAGTTAATAGTTTGCGCAACGTTGTTGCCATTG
CTACAGGCATCGTGGTGTCACGCTCGTCGTTTGGTATGGCTTCATTCAGCTCCGGTTCCCAACGATCAAG
GCGAGTTACATGATCCCCCATGTTGTGCAAAAAAGCGGTTAGCTCCTTCGGTCCTCCGATCGTTGTCAGA
AGTAAGTTGGCCGCAGTGTTATCACTCATGGTTATGGCAGCACTGCATAATTCTCTTACTGTCATGCCAT
CCGTAAGATGCTTTTCTGTGACTGGTGAGTACTCAACCAAGTCATTCTGAGAATAGTGTATGCGGCGACC
GAGTTGCTCTTGCCCGGCGTCAATACGGGATAATACCGCGCCACATAGCAGAACTTTAAAAGTGCTCATC
ATTGGAAAACGTTCTTCGGGGCGAAAACTCTCAAGGATCTTACCGCTGTTGAGATCCAGTTCGATGTAAC
CCACTCGTGCACCCAACTGATCTTCAGCATCTTTTACTTTCACCAGCGTTTCTGGGTGAGCAAAAACAGG
AAGGCAAAATGCCGCAAAAAAGGGAATAAGGGCGACACGGAAATGTTGAATACTCATACTCTTCCTTTTT
CAATATTATTGAAGCATTTATCAGGGTTATTGTCTCATGAGCGGATACATATTTGAATGTATTTAGAAAA
ATAAACAAATAGGGGTTCCGCGCACATTTCCCCGAAAAGTGCCACCTGACGCGCCCTGTAGCGGCAAGAT
CTGCCCATAGACTTCAAATCATGGAATTGGACGTTTATCTTCTTGCTTTGGATATCCACCCTATCGTACA
ATCTTGGCACTTTGGATCATACGAGGCACTTTGCGGACTAGGGAATGGTTATCATCAATTTCTTGGACCT
CTCCATGACACCTGGCATCGTCGAGCTACCACAGCCCCCTGAATTCTTAAAGGCGAACCCCCCTTCCTAG
GAACCTTGAGCGCTGGACTGGATGGCACTCTGAGACCGCCTATGCTTAAGGACGCGAGCTTACCCTTCCA
TTGATGGAAGTCGATCATTTATGATAATAGAACACGGCGGAACTTGACTTTACAGGCCAAGGGAAGCAAC
AGGAGAAGAAGCTAAGGTTATAACAGGCTCAGCATATTTGTATATACGGTGCCATTCAACGCTGAACACT
TTGTACTCACGGTCTGCCCGTTGAATAACACCATCTGCTGATGATCATCCCAATTTGTGAGTCTTATTTG
CCATTGATCCTGGTGTATAACCGATACTGAAGCCCTTTAGGTCTGATCAGTTATAGACGTGGTATATTCA
TTCTTCCTAGATTAGCTATGCCGAAAGAGATGGATACCTTGATGTGACTGGAATGCCATGAAGCAGGAGA
TTGTAGCAGCTCAAATTGGAGAAGGATGTTGCAACCGTCGGCCGTGAAGGTCTTGTCATATCTTTGTCTG
CCTGGGAGAATATGTACAAGTGCCCCGATGTTACTGATGGAAAACATCGTGTGGCGCGCCACGATACTTG
TGTTAATTAAACCAAACCAGTCTGTGCCAAGTGGATTGCTTATGCATCGAGTGGCGAGCCCACTGACCTC
TGGGCCCCTTTTTTGAACTATAAAAAGCGGCCAAGTCTGATTTCGGTCTCACAATCATCAACATCGACTT
CTCTTTTCGCCTCGATCAACCTAAACAACGGTCACTCAGCCATGAACTGGACAATGGAATATTTCGCCTT
GCCTTGGATCTTTGGCCTCTAGACTCAATCAACGTCAGGATAAAGGTGAGCATAGGTTGCTCACTCACTG
TAGCCTTTTTTTCCCTTCTTCTTGGTCCAGATGGTTCCCAAGGCTCTATAAAGTGTATCTGTCAGTTCCA
CTTCCTTACTCCGAAGCGATTCAGAGTTGTAAAGTGCGTCTGACCCCCTGATTATATCTCAAAGTCCCTT
CACAAATTCAGACATGATGCGATAAAGTGCCGGATTGTCATTCGCGTCTTGTGACTGTATAGAAAGTGCC
GGCATCCTCTTTTCTTTTCCTCTTTGGCCGAGCGACTCAGAGTTGTGAAGCCTGCTGGTATCTGTCTGTT
CCCTTGCCCTGATAAAGAATATCGAAGAGCATTTCTTTGATTCACAATACGTTGACGAATGGTGTGATGG
ATCCTAAGCAGCGCCAGCCCTTTGAACTTGTGTCGAAAAAAAAAAAAAAACAGCATATGATACGTAAAGG
GAAGAAAAGGATGGAGCTGACTGTTTTGACAGGCATAATTTTGAGCGTGCTTCATTGGCCGGTTTATCTG
TATTAACACGGAAGAGATGTAGAAACTAGCTTCCTGGTTTCAGAGACAAGGAGCCATGAAGATCCTGAGG
ATTCAACGGCGTTGCTGAGGGTGGGAAGGATGGTATTGTTGTCTGTAGATAGATTAATGGGCATATAATG
TCAAAAAAGATGATTGACACGATGTCTGTCTCGAATTCGCAGTGTGCTAAAATTGTATCACTTCTCTAAT
ATGTATATATACACCCTCTAAGGAAAATTAACCCCTTACCGCCTTCACTCAGAAGAACTCGTCAAGAAGG
CGATAGAAGGCGATGCGCTGCGAATCGGGAGCGGCGATACCGTAAAGCACGAGGAAGCGGTCAGCCCATT
CGCCGCCAAGCTCTTCAGCAATATCACGGGTAGCCAACGCTATGTCCTGATAGCGGTCCGCCACACCCAG
CCGGCCACAGTCGATGAATCCAGAAAAGCGGCCATTTTCCACCATGATATTCGGCAAGCAGGCATCGCCA
TGGGTCACGACGAGATCCTCGCCGTCGGGCATGCGCGCCTTGAGCCTGGCGAACAGTTCGGCTGGCGCGA
GCCCCTGATGCTCTTCGTCCAGATCATCCTGATCGACAAGACCGGCTTCCATCCGAGTACGTGCTCGCTC
GATGCGATGTTTCGCTTGGTGGTCGAATGGGCAGGTAGCCGGATCAAGCGTATGCAGCCGCCGCATTGCA
TCAGCCATGATGGATACTTTCTCGGCAGGAGCAAGGTGGGATGACAGGAGATCCTGCCCCGGCACTTCGC
CCAATAGCAGCCAGTCCCTTCCCGCTTCAGTGACAACGTCGAGCACAGCTGCGCAAGGAACGCCCGTCGT
GGCCAGCCACGATAGCCGCGCTGCCTCGTCCTGCAGTTCATTCAGGGCACCGGACAGGTCGGTCTTGACA
AAAAGAACCGGGCGCCCCTGCGCTGACAGCCGGAACACGGCGGCATCAGAGCAGCCGATTGTCTGTTGTG
CCCAGTCATAGCCGAATAGCCTCTCCACCCAAGCGGCCGGAGAACCTGCGTGCAATCCATCTTGTTCAAT
CATAGACATGTTGGGCGAGTTTACTAATGGAAAAAGACAATTAGCAAAGAGGCTGCATATTAGGAGACGC
GGTGAAGATTGGGGAGGACAATAGGGTCCGTGCACCAAAAAGTCCTGACGGCAGCTCTGTTCAACGCACA
TCCATCTCTTCCAGCTATGCGTGTGGCACCAGCACGGATGGATTGTTGCACCAAAAGGACAAGGCGAGAT
GGATGCAGGTCGAGGCGATGCGGTGCTATCGGCCCTCGTTGTCGAACGCCACGTCGTCCTCTCGGCGACC
GTCAATCCTGGAAGGAAATGACCAAGCGTGCACCCAGCATCCAGCATCCAACATCCAGCACCCAGCACCT
AGCACCCATGATCCAATGGCCGGCATGCAGATCAGCGTGGGGAGAGCACCATCTAGCAGCCCCTGGCAGG
CCCAGCATTGTGCTCGGATGTGCGATAGGCGGTGGGTGCGATAAGGTGGATTAGTGGAGGATGGAGGACT
GAGTGGCGGGCAAGGGAAGGGGGCGGGAAGATGACTCACCTTGGGCAGTGGGTGGGGGATGCGGTATAGG
GGATGTATGTGGATGCTGGCGGAGGATAGAAGCTGTAAGCTGAGCTGGTGCCAACGGTGACGCTGTGAGA
GTGGTCTCGGCGACCCTGACGGCGACTCGGCGTTACCCCGTGTGGCACACCGGACGCGCGTCGAGTGACG
TTGCTGCTATTGTTGTTACCATCATCCTCTCCTCCGACAACCATACACTCAGTGCACACCATGCCACTCG
AATCCTGCATGCTTATGTGAGTCCTCCCCTTCCCGTGCGCCGCTCTCCAGCTCACATCCTCGCAGCCATG
GACTCAACCCTATCTCGGTCTATTCTTTTGATTTATAAGGGATTTTGCCGATTTCGGCCTATTGGTTAAA
AAAATGAGCTGATTTAACAAAAATTTAACGCGAATTTTAACAAAATATTAACGCTTACAATTTCCATTCG
CCATTCAGGCTGCGCAACTGTTGGGAAGGGCGATCGGTGCGGGCCTCTTCGCTATTACGCCAGCTGGCGA
AAGGGGGATGTGCTGCAAGGCGATTAAGTTGGGTAACGCCAGGGTTTTCCCAGTCACGACGTTGTAAAAC
GACGGCCAGTGAGCGCGCGTAATACGACTCACTATAGGGCGAATTGGGTACCGGGCCCCCCCTCGAATTT
AAATATGCCTCAGTCCTGGGAGGAGCTCGCCGCTGACAAGCGTGCCCGTCTCGCTAAGACCATCCCTGAC
GAGTGGAAGGTCCAGACCCTCCCTGCCGAGGACTCCGTTATTGACTTCCCTAAGAAGTCTGGCATCCTTT
CTGAGGCCGAGCTCAAGATCACTGAGGCCTCCGCTGCTGACCTTGTCTCCAAGCTCGCCGCCGGTGAGTT
GACCTCTGTCGAGGTTACCCTTGCTTTCTGTAAGCGAGCTGCTATCGCCCAGCAGTTGACTAACTGCGCC
CACGAGTTCTTCCCTGACGCCGCTCTCGCCCAGGCTAGGGAGCTCGACGAGTACTACGCTAAGCACAAGA
GGCCCGTTGGTCCTCTCCACGGCCTCCCCATCTCTCTCAAGGACCAGCTTCGAGTCAAGGGCTACGAGAC
TTCTATGGGCTACATCTCTTGGCTTAACAAGTACGACGAGGGCGACTCTGTTCTCACTACCATGCTCCGT
AAGGCCGGTGCCGTCTTCTACGTCAAGACCTCTGTCCCCCAGACCCTCATGGTCTGCGAGACTGTCAACA
ACATCATCGGCCGTACCGTCAACCCTCGTAACAAGAACTGGTCTTGCGGCGGCTCCTCTGGTGGTGAGGG
TGCCATCGTTGGCATTCGTGGTGGCGTCATCGGTGTTGGTACCGACATTGGTGGCTCTATTCGAGTCCCC
GCCGCCTTCAACTTCCTCTACGGTCTTAGGCCCTCCCACGGCCGACTCCCCTACGCTAAGATGGCCAACT
CCATGGAGGGTCAGGAGACCGTCCACTCCGTTGTCGGCCCCATTACCCACTCTGTTGAGGACCTCCGTCT
CTTCACCAAGTCCGTCCTCGGTCAGGAGCCTTGGAAGTACGACTCCAAGGTCATCCCCATGCCCTGGCGT
CAGTCCGAGTCTGACATTATTGCCTCCAAGATCAAGAACGGCGGCCTCAACATCGGCTACTACAACTTCG
ACGGCAACGTCCTTCCTCACCCTCCTATCCTCCGTGGCGTCGAGACCACCGTCGCCGCTCTCGCCAAGGC
CGGTCACACCGTCACCCCCTGGACCCCTTACAAGCACGACTTCGGCCACGACCTCATCTCCCACATCTAC
GCCGCTGACGGCTCCGCCGACGTTATGCGTGACATCTCCGCTTCCGGCGAGCCCGCCATTCCTAACATCA
AGGACCTTCTCAACCCCAACATCAAGGCTGTTAACATGAACGAGCTCTGGGACACCCACCTCCAGAAGTG
GAACTACCAGATGGAGTACCTTGAGAAGTGGCGAGAGGCTGAGGAGAAGGCCGGCAAGGAGGTGAGTAGA
TCACAATTTGTAACAGGTTGGATGATAAGTCCCCGGTCTAACATGTAGCGACGACACTGAAGCTCACTTC
TTGTAGCTCGACGCCATCATCGCCCCCATTACCCCTACCGCTGCCGTTCGACACGACCAGTTCCGATACT
ACGGCTACGCCTCTGTCATCAACCTCCTCGACTTCACCTCCGTCGTTGTTCCCGTTACCTTCGCCGACAA
GAACATCGACAAGAAGAACGAGTCCTTCAAGGCCGTTTCCGAGCTTGACGCCCTCGTCCAGGAGGAGTAC
GACCCCGAGGCCTACCACGGCGCTCCCGTTGCTGTCCAGGTTATCGGTCGAAGGCTCTCCGAGGAGAGGA
CCTTGGCCATTGCTGAGGAGGTCGGCAAGTTGCTCGGTAACGTCGTCACTCCTGGTTCTGGCGGTGGTGG
CTCCGGCATGGTCTCCAAGGGCGAGGAGGACAACATGGCCTCTCTCCCTGCCACTCACGAGTTGCACATC
TTCGGCTCCATCAACGGTGTCGACTTCGACATGGTCGGTCAGGGCACCGGCAACCCTAACGACGGTTACG
AGGAGTTGAACCTTAAGTCCACCAAGGGTGACCTCCAGTTCTCCCCCTGGATTCTTGTCCCTCACATCGG
CTACGGCTTCCACCAGTACCTTCCCTACCCTGACGGCATGTCCCCTTTCCAGGCCGCCATGGTTGACGGC
TCCGGTTACCAGGTCCACCGTACTATGCAGTTCGAGGACGGTGCCTCCCTTACTGTTAACTACCGTTACA
CCTACGAGGGTTCCCACATCAAGGGTGAGGCCCAGGTCAAGGGCACTGGTTTCCCTGCTGACGGTCCTGT
CATGACCAACTCCCTTACCGCTGCCGACTGGTGCAGGTCCAAGAAGACTTACCCCAACGACAAGACCATC
ATCTCCACCTTCAAGTGGTCCTACACCACTGGTAACGGCAAGCGTTACCGATCCACTGCCCGAACCACCT
ACACCTTCGCCAAGCCTATGGCCGCTAACTACCTTAAGAACCAGCCCATGTACGTTTTCCGTAAGACCGA
GCTCAAGCACTCCAAGACCGAGCTCAACTTCAAGGAGTGGCAGAAGGCCTTCACCGACGTCATGGGCATG
GACGAGCTTTACAAGTAAAAGGTTGAGCGCGTAATAGTGGGTTGGTCTTGTCTCTATCCATTCATCTGTG
AGACATACTGATTTCAACTTTTTCATCAGATAATAAGGATGGTGTGAGATAAGCAAGGCTGGGTTATGAG
GTTTGGGACTAGATGGTGTTTCGCGTCTAAAGGTGAGTCTTCGTTGGTTCAATCACATTGATCTGATCGC
TGATCAATTGTCAGCCTCTGAATGTGCTCTTGAAGAAAATGGTTGTCTGTAAGAATCCAGAACCAAAAAC
GGTCATTTCAAGTATGTATCCTCCGTGAAGTTCCTTTAGCTCTTGCTAATATTGGACTTTAGCGTGCTTT
AGCCAAAGACAGGGTCGCGAGGTTAAGAGGATGGGCCAGGAAAAATCTAAGTTAGATTTGTCACACAAAG
AAAAAGATTGTCTCAGTTTTGGTTTTGTTTGGTTTGATTTATGCATAGGAAATATTTATGATCGAAATCA
CTCATTTCCTGCTTCGTAAATATCATCTACTATATGCTTCGTAAATGTCCATCTCCTACATATTGTGGAT
ATGATAAATGCAATCCTCTCGTCTACACTCTCGGCTTATGCCTTTGTCTTCTTTGCGCTCCTTTTAGCCT
TCTTTTTATTCCTAGTCTTCAAGCCCATCGGTGGAGCTCCAGCTTTTGTTCCCTTTAGTGAGGGTTAATT
GCGCGCTTGGCGTAATCATGGTCATAGCTGTTTCCTGTGTGAAATTGTTATCCGCTCACAATTCCACACA
ACATACGAGCCGGAAGCATAAAGTGTAAAGCCTGGGGTGCCTAATGAGTGAGCTAACTCACATTAATTGC
GTTGCGCTCACTGCCCGCTTTCCAGTCGGGAAACCTGTCGTGCCAGCTGCATTAATGAATCGGCCAACGC
GCGGGGAGAGGCGGTTTGCGTATTGGGCGCTCTTCCGCTTCCTCGCTCACTGACTCGCTGCGCTCGGTCG
TTCGGCTGCGGCGAGCGGTATCAGCTCACTCAAAGGCGGTAATACGGTTATCCACAGAATCAGGGGATAA
CGCAGGAAAGAACATGTGAGCAAAAGGCCAGCAAAAGGCCAGGAACCGTAAAAAGGCCGCGTTGCTGGCG
TTTTTCCATAGGCTCCGCCCCCCTGACGAGCATCACAAAAATCGACGCTCAAGTCAGAGGTGGCGAAACC
TTTTTCAATATTATTGAAGCATTTATCAGGGTTATTGTCTCATGAGCGGATACATATTTGAATGTATTTA
GAAAAATAAACAAATAGGGGTTCCGCGCACATTTCCCCGAAAAGTGCCACCTGACGTCGACGGATCGGGA
GATCTCCCGATCCCCTATGGTGCACTCTCAGTACAATCTGCTCTGATGCCGCATAGTTAAGCCAGTATCT
GCTCCCTGCTTGTGTGTTGGAGGTCGCTGAGTAGTGCGCGAGCAAAATTTAAGCTACAACAAGGCAAGGC
TTGACCGACAATTGCATGAAG
Features (pLannotate 1.2.2; 36 found; start..end, strand, type, name):
     69..398     +  promoter       SV40 promoter: SV40 enhancer and early promoter
    410..789     +  enhancer       CMV enhancer: human cytomegalovirus immediate early enhancer
    790..989     +  promoter       CMV promoter: human cytomegalovirus (CMV) immediate early promoter
   1007..1187    +  LTR            5' LTR (truncated): truncated 5' long terminal repeat (LTR) from HIV-1
   1234..1359    +  misc_feature   HIV-1 Ψ: packaging signal of human immunodeficiency virus type 1
   1343..1681    +  CDS            HIV-1 gag (fragment): gag protein from human immunodeficiency virus 1; gag
   1856..2089    +  misc_feature   RRE: The Rev response element (RRE) of HIV-1 allows for Rev-dependent mRNA export from the nucleus to the cytoplasm.
   2210..2452    +  CDS            env (fragment): ENV_HV2ST - Experimental evidence at protein level: Swiss-Prot protein existence level 1. The gp120-gp41 heterodimer allows rapid transcytosis of the virus through CD4 negative cells such as simple epithelial monolayers of the intestinal, rectal and endocervical epithelial barriers. Both gp120 and gp41 specifically recognize glycosphingolipids galactosyl- ceramide (GalCer) or 3' sulfo-galactosyl-ceramide (GalS) present in the lipid rafts structures of epithelial cells. Binding to these alternative receptors allows the rapid transcytosis of the virus through the epithelial cells. This transcyto
   2465..2565    +  CDS            Rev (fragment): human immunodeficiency virus 1 (HIV-1) Rev protein; rev; enhances nuclear export of unspliced and incompletely spliced viral mRNAs
   2615..2732    +  misc_feature   cPPT/CTS: central polypurine tract and central termination sequence of HIV-1
   2869..3276    +  promoter       SFFV promoter: spleen focus-forming virus long terminal repeat (LTR) promoter
   3343..3363    +  CDS            FLAG (fragment): FLAG® epitope tag, followed by an enterokinase cleavage site
   3421..5208    +  CDS            Zc3h12a: ZC12A_MOUSE - Also known as Mcpip From Mus musculus (Mouse).
   5712..6311    +  CDS            PuroR: puromycin N-acetyltransferase; pac from Streptomyces alboniger; confers resistance to puromycin
   6321..6909    +  misc_feature   WPRE: woodchuck hepatitis virus posttranscriptional regulatory element
   6920..7420    +  CDS            nef (fragment): NEF_HV1LA - Experimental evidence at protein level: Swiss-Prot protein existence level 1. Extracellular Nef protein targets CD4(+) T-lymphocytes for apoptosis by interacting with CXCR4 surface receptors. From Human immunodeficiency virus type 1 group M subtype B (isolate Lai) (HIV-1).
   7427..7607    +  LTR            5' LTR (truncated): truncated 5' long terminal repeat (LTR) from HIV-1
   7678..8266    -  rep_origin     ori: high-copy-number ColE1/pMB1/pBR322/pUC origin of replication
   8437..9297    -  CDS            AmpR: β-lactamase; bla; confers resistance to ampicillin, carbenicillin, and related antibiotics
   9298..9402    -  promoter       AmpR promoter: bla
  11252..12043   -  CDS            neo: KKA2_KLEPN - Also known as kan, nptII. Experimental evidence at protein level: Swiss-Prot protein existence level 1. Resistance to kanamycin, neomycin, paromomycin, ribostamycin, butirosin and gentamicin B. From Klebsiella pneumoniae.
  12882..13013   +  rep_origin     M13 ori (fragment): M13 bacteriophage origin of replication; arrow indicates direction of (+) strand synthesis
  13017..13172   -  CDS            lacZα (fragment): LacZα fragment of β-galactosidase; lacZ fragment
  13180..13198   +  promoter       T7 promoter: promoter for bacteriophage T7 RNA polymerase
  13207..13226   -  misc_feature   MCS (fragment): pBluescript multiple cloning site
  13235..14551   +  CDS            amdS (fragment): AMDS_EMENI - Experimental evidence at transcript level: Swiss-Prot protein existence level 2. Allows acetamide to be used as a sole carbon or nitrogen source. From Emericella nidulans (strain FGSC A4 / ATCC 38163 / CBS 112.46 / NRRL 194 / M139) (Aspergillus nidulans).
  14637..14963   +  CDS            amdS (fragment): AMDS_EMENI - Experimental evidence at transcript level: Swiss-Prot protein existence level 2. Allows acetamide to be used as a sole carbon or nitrogen source. From Emericella nidulans (strain FGSC A4 / ATCC 38163 / CBS 112.46 / NRRL 194 / M139) (Aspergillus nidulans).
  14988..15695   +  CDS            mNeonGreen: mNeonGreen is a basic (constitutively fluorescent) green/yellow fluorescent protein published in 2013, derived from Branchiostoma lanceolatum. It is reported to be a very rapidly-maturing monomer with moderate acid sensitivity.
  16362..16380   -  promoter       T3 promoter: promoter for bacteriophage T3 RNA polymerase
  16423..16445   -  protein_bind   lac operator (fragment): The lac repressor binds to the lac operator to inhibit transcription in E. coli. This inhibition can be relieved by adding lactose or isopropyl-β-D-thiogalactopyranoside (IPTG). lac repressor encoded by lacI
  16449..16479   -  promoter       lac promoter: promoter for the E. coli lac operon
  16494..16515   -  protein_bind   CAP binding site: CAP binding activates transcription in the presence of cAMP. E. coli catabolite activator protein
  16528..16620   -  CDS            lacI (fragment): lac repressor; lacI; The lac repressor binds to the lac operator to inhibit transcription in E. coli. This inhibition can be relieved by adding lactose or isopropyl-β-D-thiogalactopyranoside (IPTG).
  16803..16870   -  rep_origin     ori (fragment): high-copy-number ColE1/pMB1/pBR322/pUC origin of replication
  16869..16967   -  promoter       AmpR promoter: bla
  17026..17078   -  misc_feature   bom (fragment): basis of mobility region from pBR322
