>Addgene plasmid #222663 | pScalps-Puro-FLAG_HA-Regnase-1 D141N | addgene full sequence | sequence record 459333 | Addgene NGS Result
AATCTGCTTAGGGTTAGGCGTTTTGCGCTGCTTCGCGATGTACGGGCCAGATATACGCGCTGTGGAATGT
GTGTCAGTTAGGGTGTGGAAAGTCCCCAGGCTCCCCAGCAGGCAGAAGTATGCAAAGCATGCATCTCAAT
TAGTCAGCAACCAGGTGTGGAAAGTCCCCAGGCTCCCCAGCAGGCAGAAGTATGCAAAGCATGCATCTCA
ATTAGTCAGCAACCATAGTCCCGCCCCTAACTCCGCCCATCCCGCCCCTAACTCCGCCCAGTTCCGCCCA
TTCTCCGCCCCATGGCTGACTAATTTTTTTTATTTATGCAGAGGCCGAGGCCGCCTCTGCCTCTGAGCTA
TTCCAGAAGTAGTGAGGAGGCTTTTTTGGAGGCCTAGGCTTTTGCAAAAAGCTCGCGTTGACATTGATTA
TTGACTAGTTATTAATAGTAATCAATTACGGGGTCATTAGTTCATAGCCCATATATGGAGTTCCGCGTTA
CATAACTTACGGTAAATGGCCCGCCTGGCTGACCGCCCAACGACCCCCGCCCATTGACGTCAATAATGAC
GTATGTTCCCATAGTAACGCCAATAGGGACTTTCCATTGACGTCAATGGGTGGAGTATTTACGGTAAACT
GCCCACTTGGCAGTACATCAAGTGTATCATATGCCAAGTACGCCCCCTATTGACGTCAATGACGGTAAAT
GGCCCGCCTGGCATTATGCCCAGTACATGACCTTATGGGACTTTCCTACTTGGCAGTACATCTACGTATT
AGTCATCGCTATTACCATGGTGATGCGGTTTTGGCAGTACATCAATGGGCGTGGATAGCGGTTTGACTCA
CGGGGATTTCCAAGTCTCCACCCCATTGACGTCAATGGGAGTTTGTTTTGGCACCAAAATCAACGGGACT
TTCCAAAATGTCGTAACAACTCCGCCCCATTGACGCAAATGGGCGGTAGGCGTGTACGGTGGGAGGTCTA
TATAAGCAGCGCGTTTTGCCTGTACTGGGTCTCTCTGGTTAGACCAGATCTGAGCCTGGGAGCTCTCTGG
CTAACTAGGGAACCCACTGCTTAAGCCTCAATAAAGCTTGCCTTGAGTGCTTCAAGTAGTGTGTGCCCGT
CTGTTGTGTGACTCTGGTAACTAGAGATCCCTCAGACCCTTTTAGTCAGTGTGGAAAATCTCTAGCAGTG
GCGCCCGAACAGGGACTTGAAAGCGAAAGGGAAACCAGAGGAGCTCTCTCGACGCAGGACTCGGCTTGCT
GAAGCGCGCACGGCAAGAGGCGAGGGGCGGCGACTGGTGAGTACGCCAAAAATTTTGACTAGCGGAGGCT
AGAAGGAGAGAGATGGGTGCGAGAGCGTCAGTATTAAGCGGGGGAGAATTAGATCGCGATGGGAAAAAAT
TCGGTTAAGGCCAGGGGGAAAGAAAAAATATAAATTAAAACATATAGTATGGGCAAGCAGGGAGCTAGAA
CGATTCGCAGTTAATCCTGGCCTGTTAGAAACATCAGAAGGCTGTAGACAAATACTGGGACAGCTACAAC
CATCCCTTCAGACAGGATCAGAAGAACTTAGATCATTATATAATACAGTAGCAACCCTCTATTGTGTGCA
TCAAAGGATAGAGATAAAAGACACCAAGGAAGCTTTAGACAAGATAGAGGAAGAGCAAAACAAAAGTAAG
ACCACCGCACAGCAAGCGGCCGGCCGCTGATCTTCAGACCTGGAGGAGGAGATATGAGGGACAATTGGAG
AAGTGAATTATATAAATATAAAGTAGTAAAAATTGAACCATTAGGAGTAGCACCCACCAAGGCAAAGAGA
AGAGTGGTGCAGAGAGAAAAAAGAGCAGTGGGAATAGGAGCTTTGTTCCTTGGGTTCTTGGGAGCAGCAG
GAAGCACTATGGGCGCAGCGTCAATGACGCTGACGGTACAGGCCAGACAATTATTGTCTGGTATAGTGCA
GCAGCAGAACAATTTGCTGAGGGCTATTGAGGCGCAACAGCATCTGTTGCAACTCACAGTCTGGGGCATC
AAGCAGCTCCAGGCAAGAATCCTGGCTGTGGAAAGATACCTAAAGGATCAACAGCTCCTGGGGATTTGGG
GTTGCTCTGGAAAACTCATTTGCACCACTGCTGTGCCTTGGAATGCTAGTTGGAGTAATAAATCTCTGGA
ACAGATTTGGAATCACACGACCTGGATGGAGTGGGACAGAGAATTAACAATTACACAAGCTTAATACACT
CCTTAATTGAAGAATCGCAAAACCAGCAAGAAAAGAATGAACAAGAATTATTGGAATTAGATAAATGGGC
AAGTTTGTGGAATTGGTTTAACATAACAAATTGGCTGTGGTATATAAAATTATTCATAATGATAGTAGGA
GGCTTGGTAGGTTTAAGAATAGTTTTTGCTGTACTTTCTATAGTGAATAGAGTTAGGCAGGGATATTCAC
CATTATCGTTTCAGACCCACCTCCCAACCCCGAGGGGACCCGACAGGCCCGAAGGAATAGAAGAAGAAGG
TGGAGAGAGAGACAGAGACAGATCCATTCGATTAGTGAACGGATCGGCACTGCGTGCGCCAATTCTGCAG
ACAAATGGCAGTATTCATCCACAATTTTAAAAGAAAAGGGGGGATTGGGGGGTACAGTGCAGGGGAAAGA
ATAGTAGACATAATAGCAACAGACATACAAACTAAAGAATTACAAAAACAAATTACAAAAATTCAAAATT
TTCGGGTTTATTACAGGGACAGCAGAGATCCAGTTTGGTTAATTAACTGCAGCCCCGATAAAATAAAAGA
TTTTATTTAGTCTCCAGAAAAAGGGGGGAATGAAAGACCCCACCTGTAGGTTTGGCAAGCTAGCTGCAGT
AACGCCATTTTGCAAGGCATGGAAAAATACCAAACCAAGAATAGAGAAGTTCAGATCAAGGGCGGGTACA
TGAAAATAGCTAACGTTGGGCCAAACAGGATATCTGCGGTGAGCAGTTTCGGCCCCGGCCCGGGGCCAAG
AACAGATGGTCACCGCAGTTTCGGCCCCGGCCCGAGGCCAAGAACAGATGGTCCCCAGATATGGCCCAAC
CCTCAGCAGTTTCTTAAGACCCATCAGATGTTTCCAGGCTCCCCCAAGGACCTGAAATGACCCTGCGCCT
TATTTGAATTAACCAATCAGCCTGCTTCTCGCTTCTGTTCGCGCGCTTCTGCTTCCCGAGCTCTATAAAA
GAGCTCACAACCCCTCACTCGGCGCGCCAGTCCTCCGACAGACTGAGTCGCCCGGGGGTCTAGAAGCGCT
GGATCCGTTTAAACGCGGCCGCCCAGCACAGTGGCTCGAGGCCACCATGGACTACAAGGACGACGATGAC
AAGCTCGATGGAGGATACCCCTACGACGTGCCCGACTACGCCGGCTCCTCCGGCTGTACAATGAGTGACC
CTTGTGGAACGAAGCCTGTCCAAGAATCCAACCCCACCATGAGTCTGTGGAGTCTTGAGGACAGACACAG
CAGCCAGGGTCGACCTCAGCCAGACCAGGATCCTGTGGCTAAAGAGGCCCCTACTTCCGAGCTGCAGATG
AAGGTGGACTTTTTCCGTAAACTGGGGTACTCGTCCTCTGAGATCCACAGTGTCCTGCAGAAGCTGGGAG
TCCAAGCAGACACCAACACGGTGCTAGGGGAATTGGTGAAGCATGGCTCAGCTACTGAACGAGAATGCCA
GGCCCTGACGGCCCCCAGCCCCCAGCCCCCTCTGGTGCCCCGGGGTGGAAGCACCCCCAAGCCTTCCACT
CTAGAACCCTCACTCCCAGAGGAGGACAGAGAGGGCAGCGACCTGAGACCTGTGGTCATCAACGGAAGCA
ATGTGGCCATGAGCCATGGGAACAAGGAAGTCTTCTCTTGCCGGGGCATTCTGCTGGCTGTGAACTGGTT
TCTGGAGCGAGGCCACACAGATATTACCGTGTTTGTGCCATCTTGGAGGAAGGAACAGCCTCGACCAGAT
GTGCCTATCACAGACCAGCACATCCTTCGGGAACTAGAGAAAAAGAAGATCTTGGTGTTCACGCCATCCA
GGCGGGTCGGCGGCAAGCGCGTGGTGTGCTATGATGACCGCTTCATTGTGAAGCTGGCCTTCGAATCCGA
CGGAGTGGTGGTCTCCAATGACACGTACCGAGACCTCCAAGGCGAGAGGCAGGAGTGGAAACGCTTCATC
GAGGAGCGGCTGCTCATGTACTCCTTCGTCAATGACAAGTTCATGCCCCCTGACGACCCTTTAGGACGGC
ATGGGCCTAGCCTGGACAACTTCCTTCGTAAGAAACCACTGCCTTCTGAGCACAGGAAGCAGCCATGCCC
CTATGGGAAGAAATGTACGTATGGAATCAAGTGCCGATTTTTCCACCCTGAGCGGCCAAGCCGTCCCCAG
CGCTCTGTGGCCGATGAGCTCCGTGCCAACGCTCTCCTCTCACCTCCCAGGACTCCAGTCAAGGACAAAA
GTAGCCAGAGGCCTTCCCCTGCCTCTCAGTCCAGCTCTGTGTCCCTAGAGGCTGAACCAGGCAGCCTGGA
TGGGAAAAAGCTGGGTGCCAGGTCATCTCCGGGTCCCCACCGAGAAGGCTCACCGCAGACCTGTGCTCCA
GCTGGCAGGAGCCTCCCTGTTAGTGGGGGCAGCTTTGGGCCCACAGAGTGGCTTGCACACACCCAGGACT
CACTCCCATACACCTCCCAGGAGTGCCTTGATTCAGGCATTGGTTCCCTGGAGAGCCAGATGTCAGAATT
ATGGGGCGTGCGAGGAGGCAGCCCTGGGGAGTCGGGCCCCACTCGGGGCCCCTATGCAGGTTATCACAGC
TATGGATCCAAGGTCCCAGCAGCACCTTCCTTTTCTCCTTTTAGACCAGCCATGGGTGCTGGCCACTTCA
GTGTCCCCACCGACTATGTGCCCCCGCCACCCACCTACCCATCCAGAGAGTACTGGTCTGAGCCGTACCC
ATTACCCCCACCCACTCCTGTCCTTCAGGAGCCCCAGAGACCCAGCCCCGGGGCTGGTGGGGGCCCCTGG
GGCAGGGTGGGTGACCTGGCCAAAGAAAGGGCTGGTGTATATACCAAGCTGTGTGGTGTCTTCCCCCCAC
ACCTGGTAGAAGCTGTAATGAGACGCTTCCCACAGCTGCTGGATCCGCAGCAGCTGGCCGCAGAGATCCT
GTCTTACAAGTCCCAGCACCTCAGTGAGTAAGAATTCTCGACCTTGACTGGCGGCGCGACCTTGAGGCCT
GCGTTCGCCTCAGTTGCCCCCTCTGTGCAATGGGGAGACGCGCCTCATCGCTTGACAACGGCCGAAGAGC
CGCCGCGCTTCCGTCTCCCGCGTGCGCGCGCCATGCTGCCCACCCCCGTTCCGCACTGACCCTCCCCCGT
GCCCCGCGTCCCGTACTGCCGCCCCGCCCCGAGTCCCATGCCGCAGCCACCGCGACGGAGCCCGCAGGCG
GGAACCTGCCTCCGCGCGTTAGCGCGCACGCGCGCCTCATGTGTCGTCCCCATCAGCGCCGGCTTCCGTC
TATAGGCCAGATGCACTGTCACTCTGGCGAAGTCGCAGACCCGATTGGCCGGGACGGAGGCGCGAGACCG
GGTTGCGGGCGGGGCCGAACGTGGTATAAAAGGGGCGGGAGGCCAGGCTCGTGCCGTTTTGCAGACGCCA
CCGCCGAGGAAAACCGTGTACTATTAGCCACGCGTGCCACCATGACCGAGTACAAGCCCACGGTGCGCCT
CGCCACCCGCGACGACGTCCCCCGGGCCGTACGCACCCTCGCCGCCGCGTTCGCCGACTACCCCGCCACG
CGCCACACCGTCGACCCGGACCGCCACATCGAGCGGGTCACCGAGCTGCAAGAACTCTTCCTCACGCGCG
TCGGGCTCGACATCGGCAAGGTGTGGGTCGCGGACGACGGCGCCGCGGTGGCGGTCTGGACCACGCCGGA
GAGCGTCGAAGCGGGGGCGGTGTTCGCCGAGATCGGCCCGCGCATGGCCGAGTTGAGCGGTTCCCGGCTG
GCCGCGCAGCAACAGATGGAAGGCCTCCTGGCGCCGCACCGGCCCAAGGAGCCCGCGTGGTTCCTGGCCA
CCGTCGGCGTCTCGCCCGACCACCAGGGCAAGGGTCTGGGCAGCGCCGTCGTGCTCCCCGGAGTGGAGGC
GGCCGAGCGCGCCGGGGTGCCCGCCTTCCTGGAGACCTCCGCGCCCCGCAACCTCCCCTTCTACGAGCGG
CTCGGCTTCACCGTCACCGCCGACGTCGAGGTGCCCGAAGGACCGCGCACCTGGTGCATGACCCGCAAGC
CCGGTGCCTGAGCGATCGCTAATCAACCTCTGGATTACAAAATTTGTGAAAGATTGACTGGTATTCTTAA
CTATGTTGCTCCTTTTACGCTATGTGGATACGCTGCTTTAATGCCTTTGTATCATGCTATTGCTTCCCGT
ATGGCTTTCATTTTCTCCTCCTTGTATAAATCCTGGTTGCTGTCTCTTTATGAGGAGTTGTGGCCCGTTG
TCAGGCAACGTGGCGTGGTGTGCACTGTGTTTGCTGACGCAACCCCCACTGGTTGGGGCATTGCCACCAC
CTGTCAGCTCCTTTCCGGGACTTTCGCTTTCCCCCTCCCTATTGCCACGGCGGAACTCATCGCCGCCTGC
CTTGCCCGCTGCTGGACAGGGGCTCGGCTGTTGGGCACTGACAATTCCGTGGTGTTGTCGGGGAAGCTGA
CGTCCTTTCCATGGCTGCTCGCCTGTGTTGCCACCTGGATTCTGCGCGGGACGTCCTTCTGCTACGTCCC
TTCGGCCCTCAATCCAGCGGACCTTCCTTCCCGCGGCCTGCTGCCGGCTCTGCGGCCTCTTCCGCGTCTT
CGCCTTCGCCCTCAGACGAGTCGGATCTCCCTTTGGGCCGCCTCCCCGCTTAATCGCGTCGAGACCTAGA
AAAACATGGAGCAATCACAAGTAGCAATACAGCAGCTACCAATGCTGATTGTGCCTGGCTAGAAGCACAA
GAGGAGGAGGAGGTGGGTTTTCCAGTCACACCTCAGGTACCTTTAAGACCAATGACTTACAAGGCAGCTG
TAGATCTTAGCCACTTTTTAAAAGAAAAGGGGGGACTGGAAGGGCTAATTCACTCCCAACGAAGACAAGA
TATCCTTGATCTGTGGATCTACCACACACAAGGCTACTTCCCTGATTGGCAGAACTACACACCAGGGCCA
GGGATCAGATATCCACTGACCTTTGGATGGTGCTACAAGCTAGTACCAGTTGAGCAAGAGAAGGTAGAAG
AAGCCAATGAAGGAGAGAACACCCGCTTGTTACACCCTGTGAGCCTGCATGGGATGGATGACCCGGAGAG
AGAAGTATTAGAGTGGAGGTTTGACAGCCGCCTAGCATTTCATCACATGGCCCGAGAGCTGCATCCGGAC
TGTACTGGGTCTCTCTGGTTAGACCAGATCTGAGCCTGGGAGCTCTCTGGCTAACTAGGGAACCCACTGC
TTAAGCCTCAATAAAGCTTGCCTTGAGTGCTTCAAGTAGTGTGTGCCCGTCTGTTGTGTGACTCTGGTAA
CTAGAGATCCCTCAGACCCTTTTAGTCAGTGTGGAAAATCTCTAGCAGGGCCCGTTTCATGTGAGCAAAA
GGCCAGCAAAAGGCCAGGAACCGTAAAAAGGCCGCGTTGCTGGCGTTTTTCCATAGGCTCCGCCCCCCTG
ACGAGCATCACAAAAATCGACGCTCAAGTCAGAGGTGGCGAAACCCGACAGGACTATAAAGATACCAGGC
GTTTCCCCCTGGAAGCTCCCTCGTGCGCTCTCCTGTTCCGACCCTGCCGCTTACCGGATACCTGTCCGCC
TTTCTCCCTTCGGGAAGCGTGGCGCTTTCTCATAGCTCACGCTGTAGGTATCTCAGTTCGGTGTAGGTCG
TTCGCTCCAAGCTGGGCTGTGTGCACGAACCCCCCGTTCAGCCCGACCGCTGCGCCTTATCCGGTAACTA
TCGTCTTGAGTCCAACCCGGTAAGACACGACTTATCGCCACTGGCAGCAGCCACTGGTAACAGGATTAGC
AGAGCGAGGTATGTAGGCGGTGCTACAGAGTTCTTGAAGTGGTGGCCTAACTACGGCTACACTAGAAGAA
CAGTATTTGGTATCTGCGCTCTGCTGAAGCCAGTTACCTTCGGAAAAAGAGTTGGTAGCTCTTGATCCGG
CAAACAAACCACCGCTGGTAGCGGTGGTTTTTTTGTTTGCAAGCAGCAGATTACGCGCAGAAAAAAAGGA
TCTCAAGAAGATCCTTTGATCTTTTCTACGGGGTCTGACGCTCAGTGGAACGAAAACTCACGTTAAGGGA
TTTTGGTCATGAGATTATCAAAAAGGATCTTCACCTAGATCCTTTTAAATTAAAAATGAAGTTTTAAATC
AATCTAAAGTATATATGAGTAAACTTGGTCTGACAGTTACCAATGCTTAATCAGTGAGGCACCTATCTCA
GCGATCTGTCTATTTCGTTCATCCATAGTTGCCTGACTCCCCGTCGTGTAGATAACTACGATACGGGAGG
GCTTACCATCTGGCCCCAGTGCTGCAATGATACCGCGAGACCCACGCTCACCGGCTCCAGATTTATCAGC
AATAAACCAGCCAGCCGGAAGGGCCGAGCGCAGAAGTGGTCCTGCAACTTTATCCGCCTCCATCCAGTCT
ATTAATTGTTGCCGGGAAGCTAGAGTAAGTAGTTCGCCAGTTAATAGTTTGCGCAACGTTGTTGCCATTG
CTACAGGCATCGTGGTGTCACGCTCGTCGTTTGGTATGGCTTCATTCAGCTCCGGTTCCCAACGATCAAG
GCGAGTTACATGATCCCCCATGTTGTGCAAAAAAGCGGTTAGCTCCTTCGGTCCTCCGATCGTTGTCAGA
AGTAAGTTGGCCGCAGTGTTATCACTCATGGTTATGGCAGCACTGCATAATTCTCTTACTGTCATGCCAT
CCGTAAGATGCTTTTCTGTGACTGGTGAGTACTCAACCAAGTCATTCTGAGAATAGTGTATGCGGCGACC
GAGTTGCTCTTGCCCGGCGTCAATACGGGATAATACCGCGCCACATAGCAGAACTTTAAAAGTGCTCATC
ATTGGAAAACGTTCTTCGGGGCGAAAACTCTCAAGGATCTTACCGCTGTTGAGATCCAGTTCGATGTAAC
CCACTCGTGCACCCAACTGATCTTCAGCATCTTTTACTTTCACCAGCGTTTCTGGGTGAGCAAAAACAGG
AAGGCAAAATGCCGCAAAAAAGGGAATAAGGGCGACACGGAAATGTTGAATACTCATACTCTTCCTTTTT
CAATATTATTGAAGCATTTATCAGGGTTATTGTCTCATGAGCGGATACATATTTGAATGTATTTAGAAAA
ATAAACAAATAGGGGTTCCGCGCACATTTCCCCGAAAAGTGCCACCTGACGTCGACGGATCGGGAGATCT
CCCGATCCCCTATGGTGCACTCTCAGTACAATCTGCTCTGATGCCGCATAGTTAAGCCAGTATCTGCTCC
CTGCTTGTGTGTTGGAGGTCGCTGAGTAGTGCGCGAGCAAAATTTAAGCTACAACAAGGCAAGGCTTGAC
CGACAATTGCATGAAG
Features (pLannotate 1.2.2; 20 found; start..end, strand, type, name):
     69..398     +  promoter       SV40 promoter: SV40 enhancer and early promoter
    410..789     +  enhancer       CMV enhancer: human cytomegalovirus immediate early enhancer
    790..989     +  promoter       CMV promoter: human cytomegalovirus (CMV) immediate early promoter
   1007..1187    +  LTR            5' LTR (truncated): truncated 5' long terminal repeat (LTR) from HIV-1
   1234..1359    +  misc_feature   HIV-1 Ψ: packaging signal of human immunodeficiency virus type 1
   1343..1681    +  CDS            HIV-1 gag (fragment): gag protein from human immunodeficiency virus 1; gag
   1856..2089    +  misc_feature   RRE: The Rev response element (RRE) of HIV-1 allows for Rev-dependent mRNA export from the nucleus to the cytoplasm.
   2465..2565    +  CDS            Rev (fragment): human immunodeficiency virus 1 (HIV-1) Rev protein; rev; enhances nuclear export of unspliced and incompletely spliced viral mRNAs
   2615..2732    +  misc_feature   cPPT/CTS: central polypurine tract and central termination sequence of HIV-1
   2869..3276    +  promoter       SFFV promoter: spleen focus-forming virus long terminal repeat (LTR) promoter
   3343..3363    +  CDS            FLAG (fragment): FLAG® epitope tag, followed by an enterokinase cleavage site
   3421..5208    +  CDS            Zc3h12a: ZC12A_MOUSE - Also known as Mcpip From Mus musculus (Mouse).
   5712..6311    +  CDS            PuroR: puromycin N-acetyltransferase; pac from Streptomyces alboniger; confers resistance to puromycin
   6321..6909    +  misc_feature   WPRE: woodchuck hepatitis virus posttranscriptional regulatory element
   6920..7420    +  CDS            nef (fragment): NEF_HV1LA - Experimental evidence at protein level: Swiss-Prot protein existence level 1. Extracellular Nef protein targets CD4(+) T-lymphocytes for apoptosis by interacting with CXCR4 surface receptors. From Human immunodeficiency virus type 1 group M subtype B (isolate Lai) (HIV-1).
   7427..7607    +  LTR            5' LTR (truncated): truncated 5' long terminal repeat (LTR) from HIV-1
   7678..8266    -  rep_origin     ori: high-copy-number ColE1/pMB1/pBR322/pUC origin of replication
   8437..9297    -  CDS            AmpR: β-lactamase; bla; confers resistance to ampicillin, carbenicillin, and related antibiotics
   9298..9402    -  promoter       AmpR promoter: bla
   9461..9513    -  misc_feature   bom (fragment): basis of mobility region from pBR322
