[The description below was written by a language model from this plasmid's Addgene catalogue record and pLannotate feature annotations shown in this document.]
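Description:
pScalps-Puro-FLAG_HA-Regnase-1 D141N is an HIV-1-based lentiviral transfer plasmid built on the pScalps-Puro backbone for stable expression of a catalytically inactive mouse Regnase-1 (Zc3h12a, also called Mcpip1) in mammalian cells. It is maintained in E. coli through a high-copy ColE1/pUC-type origin and an ampicillin resistance gene. The viral genome is transcribed in packaging cells from a CMV enhancer/promoter fused to a truncated 5' LTR, followed by the Ψ packaging signal with a gag fragment, the Rev response element for Rev-dependent nuclear export, and the cPPT/CTS. A second truncated LTR closes the cassette.

Inside the provirus, the SFFV LTR promoter drives the Zc3h12a coding sequence, cloned between XhoI and EcoRI and carrying N-terminal FLAG and HA tags (only FLAG is picked up by the annotation). Aspartate 141 is changed to asparagine to abolish RNase activity, making the construct a nuclease-dead counterpart for dissecting which effects of Regnase-1 depend on RNA cleavage; the associated work concerns Regnase-1 and -3 in mast cell survival and cytokine expression. Downstream lies a puromycin N-acetyltransferase gene for selecting transduced cells, then a WPRE to enhance transcript expression. The roughly 500 bp between the insert and PuroR is unannotated, so the record does not show what element drives the marker.

Two sequence records accompany the entry. The 9,606 nt one agrees with the stated 9.6 kb size. The 17,171 nt one is identical in annotation through the AmpR promoter but then adds unrelated features (neo, amdS fragments, mNeonGreen, pBluescript-type elements) that do not fit the catalogue description and are likely not part of this construct.
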