Addgene plasmid #222663: pScalps-Puro-FLAG_HA-Regnase-1 D141N
Purpose: Lentiviral vector to express mouse Regnase-1 D141N mutant tagged with FLAG-HA at N-term
Depositing lab: Silvia Monticelli. Depositing organization: Institute for Research in Biomedicine, Switzerland. Publication: Crosstalk between Regnase-1 and -3 shapes mast cell survival and cytokine expression. Bataclan M, Leoni C, Moro SG, Pecoraro M, Wong EH, Heissmeyer V, Monticelli S. Life Sci Alliance. 2024 Jun 3;7(8):e202402784. doi: 10.26508/lsa.202402784. Print 2024 Aug. PubMed 38830770.
Backbone
  Vector backbone: pScalps-Puro
  Backbone size w/o insert (bp): 7740
  Total vector size (bp): 9603
  Vector type: Mammalian Expression, Lentiviral
  Selectable markers: Puromycin
Growth in bacteria
  Bacterial resistance: Ampicillin, 100 μg/mL
  Growth temperature: 37°C
  Growth strain: NEB Stable
  Copy number: High Copy
Gene/Insert
  Gene/Insert name: Zc3h12a (alt name: Mcpip1, Reg-1)
  Species: M. musculus (mouse)
  Insert size (bp): 1880
  Mutation: mutated aspartic acid 141 to asparagine to abrogate RNase activity
  Entrez Gene: Zc3h12a (a.k.a. MCPIP, MCPIP-1, Mcpip1, Reg1)
  Promoter: SFFV
  Tag / fusion protein: FLAG (N terminal on insert); HA (N terminal on insert)
  Cloning method: Restriction Enzyme; 5′ cloning site XhoI (not destroyed); 3′ cloning site EcoRI (not destroyed)
  Sequencing primers: 5′ GCTTCTCGCTTCTGTTCG; 3′ gttgtcaagcgatgaggcgcgt
Terms and licenses: Academic/Nonprofit Terms; Industry Terms: Not Available to Industry
How to cite: pScalps-Puro-FLAG_HA-Regnase-1 D141N was a gift from Silvia Monticelli (Addgene plasmid # 222663 ; http://n2t.net/addgene:222663 ; RRID:Addgene_222663)
